>Addgene plasmid #24435 | K222C/E334C | addgene partial sequence | sequence record 30367 | 24435 with hKIF5B-Fwd2 (ACGGAACAAAAGCTGAGTGG)
GGTTAGTAAAACTGGAGCTGAAGGTGCTGTGCTGGATGAAGCTAAAAACATCAACAAGTCACTTTCTGCT
CTTGGAAATGTTATTTCTGCTTTGGCTGAGGGTAGTACTTATGTTCCATATCGAGATAGTAAAATGACAA
GAATCCTTCAAGATAGCCTAGGTGGCAACGCTAGAACCACTATTGTAATTTGCTGCTCTCCATCATCATA
CAATGAGTCTGAAACAAAATCTACACTCTTATTTGGCCAAAGGGCCAAAACAATTAAGAACACAGTTAGT
GTCAATGTGTGCTTAACTGCAGAACAGTGGAAAAAGAAGTATGAAAAAGAAAAAGAAAAAAATAAGATCC
TGCGGAACACTATTCAGTGGCTTGAAAATGAGCTCAACAGATGGCGTAATGGGGAGACGGTGCCTATTGA
TGAACAGTTTGACAAAGAGAAAGCCAACTTGGAAGCTTTCACAGTGGATAAAGATATTACTCTTACCAAT
GATAAACCAGCAACCGCAATTGGAGTTATAGGCAATTTTACTGATGCTGAAAGAAGAAAGGCTGAAGAAG
AAATTGCTAAATTATACAAACAGCTTGATGACAAGGATGAAGAAATTAACCAGCAAAGTCAACTGGTAGA
GAAGCTGAAGACGCAAATGTTGGATCAGGAGGAGCTTTTGGCATCTACCAGAAGGGATCNAAGACAATAT
GCAAGCTGAGCTGAATCGCCTTCAAGCAGAAAATGATGCCTCTAAAGAAGAAGTGAAAGAAGTTTTACAG
GCCCTAGAAGAACTTGCTGTCAATTATGATCAGAAGTCTCAGGAAGTTGAAGACAAAACTAAGGAATATG
AATTGCTTAGTGATGAATTGAATCAGAAATCGGCAACTTTAGCGAGTATAGATGCTGAGC
