>Addgene plasmid #24435 | K222C/E334C | addgene partial sequence | sequence record 30368 | 24435 with GFP-R
GAGAAGTTCTTCTCCTTTACTCATGGNTACCTTTTAGTAAAGATGCCATCATCTCAGCTGCTCGTTTTTT
CCCNTGTTNGGNCATTTCCTTAAGTTTCTGAAGCTCAGCATCTATACTCGCTAAAGTTGCCGATTTCTGA
TTCAATTCATCACTAAGCAATTCATATTCCTTAGTTTTGTCTTCAACTTCCTGAGACTTCTGATCATAAT
TGACAGCAAGTTCTTCTAGGGCCTGTAAAACTTCTTTCACTTCTTCTTTAGAGGCATCATTTTCTGCTNG
AAGGCGATTCAGCTCAGCTTGCATATTGTCTTGATCCCTTCTGGTAGATGCCAAAAGCTCCTCCTGATCC
AACATTTGCGTCTTCAGCTTCTCTACCAGTTGACTTTGCTGGTTAATTTCTTCATCCTTGTCATCAAGCT
GTTTGTACAA
