>Addgene plasmid #24435 | K222C/E334C | addgene partial sequence | sequence record 30369 | 24435 with T7-term
CGGGCTTGGTTAGCAGCCGGATCTGCTCGAGTTAATGGTGATGATGGTGATGTTTGTATAGTTCATCCAT
GCCATGTGTAATCCCAGCAGCTGTTACAAACTCAAGAAGGACCATGTGGTCTCTCTTTTCGTTGGGATCT
TTCGAAAGGGCAGATTGTGTGGACAGGTAATGGTTGTCTGGTAAAAGGACAGGGCCATCGCCAATTGGAG
TATTTTGTTGATAATGGTCTGCTAGTTGAACGCTTCCATCTTCAATGTTGTGTCTAATTTTGAAGTTAAC
TTTGATTCCATTCTTTTGTTTGTCTGCCATGATGTATACATTGTGTGAGTTATAGTTGTATTCCAATTTG
TGTCCAAGAATGTTTCCATCTTCTTTAAAATCAATACCTTTTAACTCGATTCTATTAACAAGGGTATCAC
CTTCAAACTTGACTTCAGCACGTGTCTTGTAGTTCCCGTCATCTTTGAAAAATATAGTTCTTTCCTGTAC
ATAACCTTCGGGCATGGCACTCTTGAAAAAGTCATGCTGTTTCATATGATCTGGGTATCTTGAAAAGCAT
TGAACACCATAAGTCAGAGTAGTGACAAGTGTTGGCCATGGAACAGGTAGTTTTCCAGTAGTGCAAATAA
ATTTAAGGGTAAGTTTTCCGTATGTTGCATCACCTTCACCCTCTCCACTGACAGAAAATTTGTGCCCATT
AACATCACCATCTAATTCAACAAGAATTGGGACAACTCCAGTGAAAAGTTCTTCTCCTTTACTCATGGTA
CCTTTTAGTAAAGATGCCATCA
