>Addgene plasmid #24435 | K222C/E334C | addgene partial sequence | sequence record 30370 | 24435 with T7
ATTTTGTTTAACTTTAAGAAGGAGATATACATATGGCGGACCTGGCCGAGTCTAATATTAAAGTGATGTG
TCGCTTCAGACCTCTCAACGAGTCTGAAGTGAACCGCGGCGACAAGTACATCGCCAAGTTTCAGGGAGAA
GACACGGTCGTGATCGCGTCCAAGCCTTATGCATTTGATCGGGTGTTCCAGTCAAGCACATCTCAAGAGC
AAGTGTATAATGACGCCGCAAAGAAGATTGTTAAAGACGTCCTTGAAGGATATAATGGAACAATATTTGC
ATACGGCCAAACATCCTCTGGGAAGACACACACAATGGAGGGTAAACTTCATGATCCAGAAGGCATGGGA
ATTATTCCAAGAATAGTGCAAGATATTTTTAATTATATTTACTCCATGGATGAAAATTTGGAATTTCATA
TTAAGGTTTCATATTTTGAAATATATTTGGATAAGATAAGGGACCTGTTAGATGTTTCAAAGACCAACCT
TTCAGTTCATGAAGACAAAAACCGAGTTCCCTATGTAAAGGGAGCCACAGAGCGTTTTGTAAGTAGTCCA
GATGAAGTTATGGATACAATAGATGAAGGAAAATCCAACAGACATGTAGCAGTTACAAATATGAATGAAC
ATAGCTCTAGGAGTCACAGTATATTTCTTATTAATGTCNNACAAGAGAACACACAAACGGAACAATGCCT
GAGTGGAAAGCTTTATCTAGTTGATTTAGCTGGTAGTGAAAAGGTTAGTAAAACTGGAGCTGAANGTGCT
GTGCTGGA
