[The description below was written by a language model from this plasmid's Addgene catalogue record.]
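Description:
K222C/E334C is a bacterial expression plasmid built on the pET17b backbone (about 3.3 kb without insert). It is a high-copy vector selected with ampicillin. No feature table accompanies the record, so the promoter is not listed explicitly. However, pET17b is a T7-promoter vector, and the T7 and T7-terminator sequencing primers fit an insert placed between those elements. Expression would therefore normally be driven in an E. coli host that supplies T7 RNA polymerase, while the DH5alpha strain named in the record serves for propagation only.

The insert of roughly 1.7 kb encodes a truncated human conventional kinesin heavy chain (KIF5B). Its alternative name, K560CLM-GFP, suggests a 560-residue "cysteine-light" motor construct. Seven native cysteines have been replaced (C7S, C65A, C168A, C174S, C294A, C330S, C421A), giving a background largely free of reactive cysteines. Two new cysteines, K222C and E334C, were then introduced into this background. GFP and a 6xHis tag are fused to the C-terminus. GFP allows fluorescence detection of the motor, and the His tag allows purification by metal-affinity chromatography.

According to the associated publication title, this design belongs to a study that controlled kinesin by reversible disulfide cross-linking. An engineered cysteine pair can be oxidised to lock two positions of the protein together and reduced to release them. This makes it possible to test which conformational change is needed to produce motility. The record does not say which structural elements these two residues lie in. The plasmid is available to academic and nonprofit users only.
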