Addgene plasmid #24435: K222C/E334C
Depositing lab: Ron Vale. Depositing organization: University of California, San Francisco (UCSF). Publication: Controlling kinesin by reversible disulfide cross-linking. Identifying the motility-producing conformational change. Tomishige M, Vale RD. J Cell Biol. 2000 Nov 27. 151(5):1081-92. 10.1083/jcb.151.5.1081 PubMed 11086009.
Backbone
  Vector backbone: pET17b
  Backbone size w/o insert (bp): 3300
  Vector type: Bacterial Expression
Growth in bacteria
  Bacterial resistance: Ampicillin, 100 μg/mL
  Growth temperature: 37°C
  Growth strain: DH5alpha
  Copy number: High Copy
Gene/Insert
  Gene/Insert name: Kinesin (alt names: K560CLM-GFP; KIF5B)
  Species: H. sapiens (human)
  Insert size (bp): 1680
  Mutation: C7S/C65A/C168A/C174S/C294A/C330S/C421A, K222C/E334C
  Entrez Gene: KIF5B (a.k.a. HEL-S-61, KINH, KNS, KNS1, UKHC)
  Tag / fusion protein: GFP (C terminal on insert); 6XHis (C terminal on insert)
  Cloning method: Restriction Enzyme
  Sequencing primers: 5′ T7, GFP-R; 3′ T7-term
Terms and licenses: Academic/Nonprofit Terms; Industry Terms: Not Available to Industry
How to cite: K222C/E334C was a gift from Ron Vale (Addgene plasmid # 24435 ; http://n2t.net/addgene:24435 ; RRID:Addgene_24435)
